Addgene plasmid #69519: CMJ130
Purpose: pBAD grpAld1-20- gfpmut2-ssrA
Depositing lab: Danielle Tullman-Ercek. Depositing organization: University of California, Berkeley. Publication: Localization of Proteins to the 1,2-Propanediol Utilization Microcompartment by Non-native Signal Sequences Is Mediated by a Common Hydrophobic Motif. Jakobson CM, Kim EY, Slininger MF, Chien A, Tullman-Ercek D. J Biol Chem. 2015 Aug 17. pii: jbc.M115.651919. 10.1074/jbc.M115.651919 PubMed 26283792.
Backbone
  Vector backbone: pBAD33t
Growth in bacteria
  Bacterial resistance: Chloramphenicol, 25 μg/mL
  Growth temperature: 37°C
  Growth strain: DH10B
  Copy number: Unknown
Gene/Insert
  Gene/Insert name: GFPmut2
Terms and licenses: Academic/Nonprofit Terms; Industry Terms: Not Available to Industry
How to cite: CMJ130 was a gift from Danielle Tullman-Ercek (Addgene plasmid # 69519 ; http://n2t.net/addgene:69519 ; RRID:Addgene_69519)
