[The description below was written by a language model from this plasmid's Addgene catalogue record and pLannotate feature annotations shown in this document.]
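Description:
CMJ130 is a bacterial expression plasmid built on the pBAD33t backbone, designed for arabinose-inducible production of a tagged GFP reporter in enteric bacteria. It replicates from the medium-copy p15A origin, which is compatible with ColE1-type plasmids, and is selected with chloramphenicol through a cat gene driven by its own promoter. An f1 phage origin is also present. The annotation picks up several backbone remnants typical of the pBAD33 lineage, including partial β-lactamase and tetracycline resistance sequences, an IS1 fragment and short ColE1- and RSF-like origin fragments. These are annotated only as fragments, and chloramphenicol is the only resistance listed in the record.

The expression cassette consists of araC transcribed divergently from the araBAD promoter, so that transcription of the payload is repressed without L-arabinose and induced when it is added. Downstream lies GFPmut2, a rapidly maturing Aequorea victoria GFP variant, followed in frame by an ssrA degradation tag (annotated as a partial match to the LVA variant) that directs the protein to the ClpXP and ClpAP proteases. The rrnB T1 and T2 terminators close the unit. According to the stated purpose, the GFP carries at its N-terminus residues 1–20 of "grpAld". This segment is not separately annotated, but presumably occupies the gap between the promoter and the GFP coding sequence. The associated publication concerns targeting of proteins to the 1,2-propanediol utilization microcompartment by non-native signal sequences. That suggests the plasmid tests whether this peptide directs GFP into the compartment, with the ssrA tag probably serving to clear unencapsulated cytosolic reporter, although the record does not say so.
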