Features (pLannotate 1.2.2; 19 found; start..end, strand, type, name):
      1..295     +  CDS            bla(M) (fragment): β-lactamase lacking the signal sequence; bla(M); allows cytosolic expression of β-lactamase
    338..793     +  rep_origin     f1 ori (sequence partly withheld): f1 bacteriophage origin of replication; arrow indicates direction of (+) strand synthesis
    904..1137    +  rep_origin     ori (fragment): high-copy-number ColE1/pMB1/pBR322/pUC origin of replication
   1348..2007    -  CDS            CmR: chloramphenicol acetyltransferase; cat; confers resistance to chloramphenicol
   2008..2110    -  promoter       cat promoter: promoter of the E. coli cat gene encoding chloramphenicol acetyltransferase
   2231..2374    +  mobile_element IS1 (fragment): prokaryotic transposable element IS1
   2493..2548    -  rep_origin     RSF ori (fragment): Plasmids containing the RSF 1030 origin of replication can be propagated in E. coli cells that contain additional plasmids with compatible origins.
   2636..3181    -  rep_origin     p15A ori: Plasmids containing the medium-copy-number p15A origin of replication can be propagated in E. coli cells that contain a second plasmid with the ColE1 origin.
   3214..3334    -  CDS            TcR (fragment): tetracycline efflux protein; tet; confers resistance to tetracycline
   3344..3362    +  promoter       tet promoter (fragment): E. coli promoter for tetracycline efflux protein gene
   3452..4330    -  CDS            araC: L-arabinose regulatory protein; araC
   4357..4641    +  promoter       araBAD promoter: araBAD; promoter of the L-arabinose operon of E. coli; the araC regulatory gene is transcribed in the opposite direction (Guzman et al., 1995)
   4758..5468    +  CDS            GFPmut2: GFPmut2 is a basic (constitutively fluorescent) green fluorescent protein published in 1996, derived from Aequorea victoria. It is reported to be a very rapidly-maturing weak dimer.
   5478..5507    +  CDS            ssrA tag (LVA) (fragment): C-terminal peptide that mediates degradation in bacteria through the ClpXP and ClpAP proteases (McGinness et al., 2006) mutant LVA variant that confers accelerated degradation under some conditions (Andersen et al., 1998)
   5600..5715    +  ncRNA          5S rRNA: Accession: RF00001 - 5S ribosomal RNA
   5719..5805    +  terminator     rrnB T1 terminator: Escherichia coli rrnB; transcription terminator T1 from the E. coli rrnB gene
   5897..5924    +  terminator     rrnB T2 terminator: transcription terminator T2 from the E. coli rrnB gene
   5943..6034    +  promoter       AmpR promoter: bla
   6035..6154    +  CDS            AmpR (fragment): β-lactamase; bla; confers resistance to ampicillin, carbenicillin, and related antibiotics
>Addgene plasmid #69519 | CMJ130 | depositor full sequence | sequence record 122799 | CMJ130 sequence 6154 bps
GCAAACTATTAACTGGCGAACTACTTACTCTAGCTTCCCGGCAACAATTAATAGACTGGATGGAGGCGGA
TAAAGTTGCAGGACCACTTCTGCGCTCGGCCCTTCCGGCTGGCTGGTTTATTGCTGATAAATCTGGAGCC
GGTGAGCGTGAGTGTCGCGGTATCATTGCAGCACTGGGGCCAGATGGTAAGCCCTCCCGTATCGTAGTTA
TCTACACGACGGGGAGTCAGGCAACTATGGATGAACGAAATAGACAGATCGCTGAGATAGGTGCCTCACT
GATTAAGCATTGGTAACTGTCAGACCAAGTTTACTCATATATACTTTAGATTGATT
[125 nt withheld, positions 337-461]
C
[141 nt withheld, positions 463-603]
CCTTTGACGTTGGAGTCCACGTTCTTTAATAGTGGACTCTTGTTCCAAACTTGAACAACACTCAACCCTA
TCTCGGGCTATTCTTTTGATTTATAAGGGATTTTGCCGATTTCGGCCTATTGGTTAAAAAATGAGCTGAT
TTAACAAAAATTTAACGCGAATTTTAACAAAATATTAACGTTTACAATTTAAAAGGATCTAGGTGAAGAT
CCTTTTTGATAATCTCATGACCAAAATCCCTTAACGTGAGTTTTCGTTCCACTGAGCGTCAGACCCCGTA
GAAAAGATCAAAGGATCTTCTTGAGATCCTTTTTTTCTGCGCGTAATCTGCTGCTTGCAAACAAAAAAAC
CACCGCTACCAGCGGTGGTTTGTTTGCCGGATCAAGAGCTACCAACTCTTTTTCCGAAGGTAACTGGCTT
CAGCAGAGCGCAGATACCAAATACTGTCCTTCTAGTGTAGCCGTAGTTAGGCCACCACTTCAAGAACTCT
GTAGCACCGCCTACATACCTCGCTCTGCTAATCCTGTTACCAGTCAGGCATTTGAGAAGCACACGGTCAC
ACTGCTTCCGGTAGTCAATAAACCGGTAAACCAGCAATAGACATAAGCGGCTATTTAACGACCCTGCCCT
GAACCGACGACCGGGTCGAATTTGCTTTCGAATTTCTGCCATTCATCCGCTTATTATCACTTATTCAGGC
GTAGCACCAGGCGTTTAAGGGCACCAATAACTGCCTTAAAAAAATTACGCCCCGCCCTGCCACTCATCGC
AGTACTGTTGTAATTCATTAAGCATTCTGCCGACATGGAAGCCATCACAGACGGCATGATGAACCTGAAT
CGCCAGCGGCATCAGCACCTTGTCGCCTTGCGTATAATATTTGCCCATGGTGAAAACGGGGGCGAAGAAG
TTGTCCATATTGGCCACGTTTAAATCAAAACTGGTGAAACTCACCCAGGGATTGGCTGAGACGAAAAACA
TATTCTCAATAAACCCTTTAGGGAAATAGGCCAGGTTTTCACCGTAACACGCCACATCTTGCGAATATAT
GTGTAGAAACTGCCGGAAATCGTCGTGGTATTCACTCCAGAGCGATGAAAACGTTTCAGTTTGCTCATGG
AAAACGGTGTAACAAGGGTGAACACTATCCCATATCACCAGCTCACCGTCTTTCATTGCCATACGGAATT
CCGGATGAGCATTCATCAGGCGGGCAAGAATGTGAATAAAGGCCGGATAAAACTTGTGCTTATTTTTCTT
TACGGTCTTTAAAAAGGCCGTAATATCCAGCTGAACGGTCTGGTTATAGGTACATTGAGCAACTGACTGA
AATGCCTCAAAATGTTCTTTACGATGCCATTGGGATATATCAACGGTGGTATATCCAGTGATTTTTTTCT
CCATTTTAGCTTCCTTAGCTCCTGAAAATCTCGATAACTCAAAAAATACGCCCGGTAGTGATCTTATTTC
ATTATGGTGAAAGTTGGAACCTCTTACGTGCCGATCAACGTCTCATTTTCGCCAAAAGTTGGCCCAGGGC
TTCCCGGTATCAACAGGGACACCAGGATTTATTTATTCTGCGAAGTGATCTTCCGTCACAGGTATTTATT
CGGCGCAAAGTGCGTCGGGTGATGCTGCCAACTTACTGATTTAGTGTATGATGGTGTTTTTGAGGTGCTC
CAGTGGCTTCTGTTTCTATCAGCTGTCCCTCCTGTTCAGCTACTGACGGGGTGGTGCGTAACGGCAAAAG
CACCGCCGGACATCAGCGCTAGCGGAGTGTATACTGGCTTACTATGTTGGCACTGATGAGGGTGTCAGTG
AAGTGCTTCATGTGGCAGGAGAAAAAAGGCTGCACCGGTGCGTCAGCAGAATATGTGATACAGGATATAT
TCCGCTTCCTCGCTCACTGACTCGCTACGCTCGGTCGTTCGACTGCGGCGAGCGGAAATGGCTTACGAAC
GGGGCGGAGATTTCCTGGAAGATGCCAGGAAGATACTTAACAGGGAAGTGAGAGGGCCGCGGCAAAGCCG
TTTTTCCATAGGCTCCGCCCCCCTGACAAGCATCACGAAATCTGACGCTCAAATCAGTGGTGGCGAAACC
CGACAGGACTATAAAGATACCAGGCGTTTCCCCCTGGCGGCTCCCTCGTGCGCTCTCCTGTTCCTGCCTT
TCGGTTTACCGGTGTCATTCCGCTGTTATGGCCGCGTTTGTCTCATTCCACGCCTGACACTCAGTTCCGG
GTAGGCAGTTCGCTCCAAGCTGGACTGTATGCACGAACCCCCCGTTCAGTCCGACCGCTGCGCCTTATCC
GGTAACTATCGTCTTGAGTCCAACCCGGAAAGACATGCAAAAGCACCACTGGCAGCAGCCACTGGTAATT
GATTTAGAGGAGTTAGTCTTGAAGTCATGCGCCGGTTAAGGCTAAACTGAAAGGACAAGTTTTGGTGACT
GCGCTCCTCCAAGCCAGTTACCTCGGTTCAAAGAGTTGGTAGCTCAGAGAACCTTCGAAAAACCGCCCTG
CAAGGCGGTTTTTTCGTTTTCAGAGCAAGAGATTACGCGCAGACCAAAACGATCTCAAGAAGATCATCTT
ATTAATCAGATAAAATATTTGCTCATGAGCCCGAAGTGGCGAGCCCGATCTTCCCCATCGGTGATGTCGG
CGATATAGGCGCCAGCAACCGCACCTGTGGCGCCGGTGATGCCGGCCACGATGCGTCCGGCGTAGAGGAT
CTGCTCATGTTTGACAGCTTATCATCGATGCATAATGTGCCTGTCAAATGGACGAAGCAGGGATTCTGCA
AACCCTATGCTACTCCGTCAAGCCGTCAATTGTCTGATTCGTTACCAATTATGACAACTTGACGGCTACA
TCATTCACTTTTTCTTCACAACCGGCACGGAACTCGCTCGGGCTGGCCCCGGTGCATTTTTTAAATACCC
GCGAGAAATAGAGTTGATCGTCAAAACCAACATTGCGACCGACGGTGGCGATAGGCATCCGGGTGGTGCT
CAAAAGCAGCTTCGCCTGGCTGATACGTTGGTCCTCGCGCCAGCTTAAGACGCTAATCCCTAACTGCTGG
CGGAAAAGATGTGACAGACGCGACGGCGACAAGCAAACATGCTGTGCGACGCTGGCGATATCAAAATTGC
TGTCTGCCAGGTGATCGCTGATGTACTGACAAGCCTCGCGTACCCGATTATCCATCGGTGGATGGAGCGA
CTCGTTAATCGCTTCCATGCGCCGCAGTAACAATTGCTCAAGCAGATTTATCGCCAGCAGCTCCGAATAG
CGCCCTTCCCCTTGCCCGGCGTTAATGATTTGCCCAAACAGGTCGCTGAAATGCGGCTGGTGCGCTTCAT
CCGGGCGAAAGAACCCCGTATTGGCAAATATTGACGGCCAGTTAAGCCATTCATGCCAGTAGGCGCGCGG
ACGAAAGTAAACCCACTGGTGATACCATTCGCGAGCCTCCGGATGACGACCGTAGTGATGAATCTCTCCT
GGCGGGAACAGCAAAATATCACCCGGTCGGCAAACAAATTCTCGTCCCTGATTTTTCACCACCCCCTGAC
CGCGAATGGTGAGATTGAGAATATAACCTTTCATTCCCAGCGGTCGGTCGATAAAAAAATCGAGATAACC
GTTGGCCTCAATCGGCGTTAAACCCGCCACCAGATGGGCATTAAACGAGTATCCCGGCAGCAGGGGATCA
TTTTGCGCTTCAGCCATACTTTTCATACTCCCGCCATTCAGAGAAGAAACCAATTGTCCATATTGCATCA
GACATTGCCGTCACTGCGTCTTTTACTGGCTCTTCTCGCTAACCAAACCGGTAACCCCGCTTATTAAAAG
CATTCTGTAACAAAGCGGGACCAAAGCCATGACAAAAACGCGTAACAAAAGTGTCTATAATCACGGCAGA
AAAGTCCACATTGATTATTTGCACGGCGTCACACTTTGCTATGCCATAGCATTTTTATCCATAAGATTAG
CGGATCCTACCTGACGCTTTTTATCGCAACTCTCTACTGTTTCTCCATACCCGTTTTTTTGGGCTAGCGA
ATTCGAGCTCTTAAAGAGGAGAAAGGTCATGGATGTAGATGTAGTTTTAGTTGAAAAACTTGTTAGGCAA
GCAATAGAGGAAGTGAAATCTAGAAGTAAAGGAGAAGAACTTTTCACTGGAGTTGTCCCAATTCTTGTTG
AATTAGATGGTGATGTTAATGGGCACAAATTTTCTGTCAGTGGAGAGGGTGAAGGTGATGCAACATACGG
AAAACTTACCCTTAAATTTATTTGCACTACTGGAAAACTACCTGTTCCATGGCCAACACTTGTCACTACT
TTCGCGTATGGTCTTCAATGCTTTGCGAGATACCCAGATCATATGAAACAGCATGACTTTTTCAAGAGTG
CCATGCCCGAAGGTTATGTACAGGAAAGAACTATATTTTTCAAAGATGACGGGAACTACAAGACACGTGC
TGAAGTCAAGTTTGAAGGTGATACCCTTGTTAATAGAATCGAGTTAAAAGGTATTGATTTTAAAGAAGAT
GGAAACATTCTTGGACACAAATTGGAATACAACTATAACTCACACAATGTATACATCATGGCAGACAAAC
AAAAGAATGGAATCAAAGTTAACTTCAAAATTAGACACAACATTGAAGATGGAAGCGTTCAACTAGCAGA
CCATTATCAACAAAATACTCCAATTGGCGATGGCCCTGTCCTTTTACCAGACAACCATTACCTGTCCACA
CAATCTGCCCTTTCGAAAGATCCCAACGAAAAGAGAGACCACATGGTCCTTCTTGAGTTTGTAACAGCTG
CTGGGATTACACATGGCATGGATGAACTATACAAAGTCGACGCAGCAAACGACGAAAACTACGCTTTAGC
AGCTTAAAAGCTTGGCTGTTTTGGCGGATGAGAGAAGATTTTCAGCCTGATACAGATTAAATCAGAACGC
AGAAGCGGTCTGATAAAACAGAATTTGCCTGGCGGCAGTAGCGCGGTGGTCCCACCTGACCCCATGCCGA
ACTCAGAAGTGAAACGCCGTAGCGCCGATGGTAGTGTGGGGTCACCCCATGCGAGAGTAGGGAACTGCCA
GGCATCAAATAAAACGAAAGGCTCAGTCGAAAGACTGGGCCTTTCGTTTTATCTGTTGTTTGTCGGTGAA
CGCTCTCCTGAGTAGGACAAATCCGCCGGGAGCGGATTTGAACGTTGCGAAGCAACGGCCCGGAGGGTGG
CGGGCAGGACGCCCGCCATAAACTGCCAGGCATCAAATTAAGCAGAAGGCCATCCTGACGGATGGCCTTT
TTGCGTTTCTACAAACTCTTTTGTTTATTTTTCTAAATACATTCAAATATGTATCCGCTCATGAGACAAT
AACCCTGATAAATGCTTCAATAATATTGAAAAAGGAAGAGTATGAGTATTCAACATTTCCGTGTCGCCCT
TATTCCCTTTTTTGCGGCATTTTGCCTTCCTGTTTTTGCTCACCCAGAAACGCTGGTGAAAGTAAAAGAT
GCTGAAGATCAGTTGGGTGCA
