>Addgene plasmid #69519 | CMJ130 | addgene partial sequence | sequence record 125331 | ARA_promoter-F 5'-ctgacgctttttatcgcaactctctactg-3'
GGGCTAGCGAATTCGAGCTCTTAAAGAGGAGAAAGGTCATGGATGTAGATGTAGTTTTAGTTGAAAAACT
TGTTAGGCAAGCAATANAGGAAGTGAAATCTAGAAGTAAAGGAGAANAACTTTTCACTGGAGTTGTCCCA
ATTCTTGTTGAATTAGATGGTGATGTTAATGGGCACAAATTTTCTGTCAGTGGAGAGGGTGAAGGTGATG
CAACATACGGAAAACTTACCCTTAAATTTATTTGCACTACTGGAAAACTACCTGTTCCATGGCCAACACT
TGTCACTACTTTCGCGTATGGTCTTCAATGCTTTGCGAGATACCCAGATCATATGAAACAGCATGACTTT
TTCAAGAGTGCCATGCCCGAAGGTTATGTACAGGAAAGAACTATATTTTTCAAAGATGACGGGAACTACA
AGACACGTGCTGAAGTCAAGTTTGAAGGTGATACCCTTGTTAATAGAATCGAGTTAAAAGGTATTGATTT
TAAAGAAGATGGAAACATTCTTGGACACAAATTGGAATACAACTATAACTCACACAATGTATACATCATG
GCAGACAAACAAAAGAATGGAATCAAAGTTAACTTCAAAATTAGACACAACATTGAAGATGGAAGCGTTC
AACTAGCAGACCATTATCAACAAAATACTCCAATTGGCGATGGCCCTGTCCTTTTACCAGACAACCATTA
CCTGTCCACACAATCTGCCCTTTCGAAAGATCCCAACGAAAAGAGAGACCACATGGTCCTTCTTGAGTTT
GTAACAGCTGCTGGGATTACACATGGCATGGATGAACTAT
