>Addgene plasmid #69519 | CMJ130 | addgene partial sequence | sequence record 125332 | pBAD-R 5'-GATTTAATCTGTATCAGG-3'
AGCTTTTAAGCTGCTAAAGCGTAGTTTTCGTCGTTTGCTGCGTCGACTTTGTATAGTTCATCCATGCCAT
GTGTAATCCCAGCAGCTGTTACAAACTCAAGAAGGACCATGTGGTCTCTCTTTTCGTTGGGATCTTTCGA
AAGGGCAGATTGTGTGGACAGGTAATGGTTGTCTGGTAAAAGGACAGGGCCATCGCCAATTGGAGTATTT
TGTTGATAATGGTCTGCTAGTTGAACGCTTCCATCTTCAATGTTGTGTCTAATTTTGAAGTTAACTTTGA
TTCCATTCTTTTGTTTGTCTGCCATGATGTATACATTGTGTGAGTTATAGTTGTATTCCAATTTGTGTCC
AAGAATGTTTCCATCTTCTTTAAAATCAATACCTTTTAACTCGATTCTATTAACAAGGGTATCACCTTCA
AACTTGACTTCAGCACGTGTCTTGTAGTTCCCGTCATCTTTGAAAAATATAGTTCTTTCCTGTACATAAC
CTTCGGGCATGGCACTCTTGAAAAAGTCATGCTGTTTCATATGATCTGGGTATCTCGCAAAGCATTGAAG
ACCATACGCGAAAGTAGTGACAAGTGTTGGCCATGGAACAGGTAGTTTTCCAGTAGTGCAAATAAATTTA
AGGGTAAGTTTTCCGTATGTTGCATCACCTTCACCCTCTCCACTGACAGAAAATTTGTGCCCATTAACAT
CACCATCTAATTCAACAAGAATTGGGACAACTCCAGTGAAAAGTTCTTCTCCTTTACTTCTAGATTTCAC
TTCCTCTATTGCTTGCCTAACAAG
